Addgene plasmid #157551: pD649-HAsp-FSTL5-COMP5AP-AviTag-9xHis
Purpose: Mammalian expression of secreted protein fused to COMP5AP-AviTag-9xHis.
Depositing lab: Chris Garcia. Depositing organization: Stanford University. Publication: A Human IgSF Cell-Surface Interactome Reveals a Complex Network of Protein-Protein Interactions. Wojtowicz WM, Vielmetter J, Fernandes RA, Siepe DH, Eastman CL, Chisholm GB, Cox S, Klock H, Anderson PW, Rue SM, Miller JJ, Glaser SM, Bragstad ML, Vance J, Lam AW, Lesley SA, Zinn K, Garcia KC. Cell. 2020 Aug 20;182(4):1027-1043.e17. doi: 10.1016/j.cell.2020.07.025. PubMed 32822567.
Backbone
  Vector backbone: pD649
  Backbone size w/o insert (bp): 7153
  Vector type: Mammalian Expression
Growth in bacteria
  Bacterial resistance: Ampicillin, 100 μg/mL
  Growth temperature: 37°C
  Growth strain: DH5alpha
  Copy number: High Copy
Gene/Insert
  Gene/Insert name: FSTL5
  Species: H. sapiens (human)
  Insert size (bp): 2481
  Entrez Gene: FSTL5
  Promoter: CMV/SP6
  Tag / fusion protein: COMP5AP-AviTag-9xHis (C terminal on backbone)
  Cloning method: Restriction Enzyme; 5′ cloning site GCGGCCGC (not destroyed); 3′ cloning site GGCGCGCC (not destroyed)
  Sequencing primers: 5′ ATTTAGGTGACACTATAG; 3′ CGTCGCACTCCATCACGGTG
Resource information
  A portion of this plasmid was derived from a plasmid made by: synthesis by ThermoFisher
Terms and licenses: Academic/Nonprofit Terms; Industry Terms: Not Available to Industry
Depositor comments: Some plasmids in this collection may have an IS4-like element ISVsa5 family transposase upstream of the CMV promoter.
How to cite: pD649-HAsp-FSTL5-COMP5AP-AviTag-9xHis was a gift from Chris Garcia (Addgene plasmid # 157551 ; http://n2t.net/addgene:157551 ; RRID:Addgene_157551)
