[The description below was written by a language model from this plasmid's Addgene catalogue record and pLannotate feature annotations shown in this document.]
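Description:
pD649-HAsp-FSTL5-COMP5AP-AviTag-9xHis is a 9.6 kb mammalian expression plasmid built on the pD649 backbone for producing a secreted, tagged form of human FSTL5 (follistatin-like 5). It is maintained in E. coli as a high-copy plasmid through a ColE1/pUC-type origin and selected with ampicillin via the β-lactamase gene. The feature table also shows an SV40 early promoter/EM7 promoter cassette driving a puromycin N-acetyltransferase coding sequence with an SV40 polyadenylation signal, which would allow puromycin selection in mammalian cells. Short fragments annotated as KanR, lacZα, ble and f1 ori appear to be backbone remnants rather than functional elements. The depositor notes that some plasmids in this collection may carry an IS4-like transposase insertion upstream of the CMV promoter; no such element is annotated here.

Expression is driven by the CMV immediate-early enhancer and promoter, followed by a fragment of CMV intron A and an SP6 promoter that also permits in vitro transcription. The open reading frame begins with a signal peptide (named HAsp in the construct, though the annotation tool matched a fragment of this region to an IgH signal sequence) that directs the protein into the secretory pathway. The FSTL5 insert is cloned between preserved NotI and AscI sites. It is fused at its C terminus to the coiled-coil region of rat cartilage oligomeric matrix protein, which pentamerises the fusion, then human placental alkaline phosphatase, an AviTag for enzymatic biotinylation, and a polyhistidine tag (9xHis by name, annotated as 8xHis), ending in a bGH polyadenylation signal. Pentamerisation raises binding avidity, and the phosphatase provides an enzymatic readout. The construct therefore suits use as a multivalent soluble probe in extracellular protein–protein interaction screening, consistent with the associated cell-surface interactome study.
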