Features (pLannotate 1.2.2; 24 found; start..end, strand, type, name):
    119..143     -  CDS            KanR (fragment): aminoglycoside phosphotransferase; aph(3')-Ia; confers resistance to kanamycin
    254..842     +  rep_origin     ori: high-copy-number ColE1/pMB1/pBR322/pUC origin of replication
   1067..1084    +  terminator     rrnB T2 terminator (fragment): transcription terminator T2 from the E. coli rrnB gene
   1109..1128    -  CDS            lacZα (fragment): LacZα fragment of β-galactosidase; lacZ fragment
   1584..1600    +  protein_bind   lac operator: The lac repressor binds to the lac operator to inhibit transcription in E. coli. This inhibition can be relieved by adding lactose or isopropyl-β-D-thiogalactopyranoside (IPTG). lac repressor encoded by lacI
   1843..2146    +  enhancer       CMV enhancer: human cytomegalovirus immediate early enhancer
   2147..2350    +  promoter       CMV promoter: human cytomegalovirus (CMV) immediate early promoter
   2486..2529    +  intron         CMV intron (fragment): modified intron A from human cytomegalovirus
   2581..2599    +  promoter       SP6 promoter: promoter for bacteriophage SP6 RNA polymerase
   2603..2640    +  CDS            IgH signal sequence (fragment): signal sequence from the mouse immunoglobulin heavy chain variable region
   2701..5229    +  CDS            FSTL5: FSTL5_HUMAN - Also known as KIAA1263. Experimental evidence at transcript level: Swiss-Prot protein existence level 2. From Homo sapiens (Human).
   5326..5505    +  CDS            Comp (fragment): COMP_RAT - Experimental evidence at protein level: Swiss-Prot protein existence level 1. May play a role in the structural integrity of cartilage via its interaction with other extracellular matrix proteins such as the collagens and fibronectin. Can mediate the interaction of chondrocytes with the cartilage extracellular matrix through interaction with cell surface integrin receptors. Could play a role in the pathogenesis of osteoarthritis. Potent suppressor of apoptosis in both primary chondrocytes and transformed cells. Suppresses apoptosis by blocking the activation of caspase-3 and by indu
   5493..6945    +  CDS            SEAP (fragment): secreted alkaline phosphatase from human placenta The natural enzyme has a C-terminal transmembrane sequence that is replaced by a GPI anchor.
   6970..7011    +  CDS            AviTag™ (fragment): peptide tag that allows for enzymatic biotinylation
   7015..7038    +  CDS            8xHis: 8xHis affinity tag
   7184..7295    +  polyA_signal   bGH poly(A) signal: bovine growth hormone polyadenylation signal
   7296..7404    +  rep_origin     f1 ori (fragment): f1 bacteriophage origin of replication; arrow indicates direction of (+) strand synthesis
   7418..7747    +  promoter       SV40 promoter: SV40 enhancer and early promoter
   7795..7842    +  promoter       EM7 promoter: synthetic bacterial promoter&nbsp
   7861..8460    +  CDS            PuroR (fragment): puromycin N-acetyltransferase; pac from Streptomyces; confers resistance to puromycin
   8470..8595    +  CDS            ble (fragment): BLE_KLEPN - Experimental evidence at protein level: Swiss-Prot protein existence level 1. Binding protein with a strong affinity to the bleomycin family of antibiotics. Binds to CL990; an antimitotic-antibiotic compound. From Klebsiella pneumoniae.
   8590..8711    +  polyA_signal   SV40 poly(A) signal: SV40 polyadenylation signal
   8764..9624    -  CDS            AmpR: β-lactamase; bla; confers resistance to ampicillin, carbenicillin, and related antibiotics
   9627..89      -  promoter       AmpR promoter (fragment) (across the origin): bla
>Addgene plasmid #157551 | pD649-HAsp-FSTL5-COMP5AP-AviTag-9xHis | depositor full sequence | sequence record 304211 | Full Sequence
TTTCAATATTATTGAAGCATTTATCAGGGTTATTGTCTCATGAGCGGATACATATTTGAATGTATTTAGA
AAAATAAACAAATAGGGGTCAGTGTTACAACCAATTAACCAATTCTGAACATTATCGCGAGCCCATTTAT
ACCTGAATATGGCTCATAACACCCCTTGCTCATGACCAAAATCCCTTAACGTGAGTTACGCGCGCGTCGT
TCCACTGAGCGTCAGACCCCGTAGAAAAGATCAAAGGATCTTCTTGAGATCCTTTTTTTCTGCGCGTAAT
CTGCTGCTTGCAAACAAAAAAACCACCGCTACCAGCGGTGGTTTGTTTGCCGGATCAAGAGCTACCAACT
CTTTTTCCGAAGGTAACTGGCTTCAGCAGAGCGCAGATACCAAATACTGTTCTTCTAGTGTAGCCGTAGT
TAGCCCACCACTTCAAGAACTCTGTAGCACCGCCTACATACCTCGCTCTGCTAATCCTGTTACCAGTGGC
TGCTGCCAGTGGCGATAAGTCGTGTCTTACCGGGTTGGACTCAAGACGATAGTTACCGGATAAGGCGCAG
CGGTCGGGCTGAACGGGGGGTTCGTGCACACAGCCCAGCTTGGAGCGAACGACCTACACCGAACTGAGAT
ACCTACAGCGTGAGCTATGAGAAAGCGCCACGCTTCCCGAAGGGAGAAAGGCGGACAGGTATCCGGTAAG
CGGCAGGGTCGGAACAGGAGAGCGCACGAGGGAGCTTCCAGGGGGAAACGCCTGGTATCTTTATAGTCCT
GTCGGGTTTCGCCACCTCTGACTTGAGCGTCGATTTTTGTGATGCTCGTCAGGGGGGCGGAGCCTATGGA
AAAACGCCAGCAACGCGGCCTTTTTACGGTTCCTGGCCTTTTGCTGGCCTTTTGCTCACATGTTCTTTCC
TGCGTTATCCCCTGATTCTGTGGATAACCGTATTACCGCCTTTGAGTGAGCTGATACCGCTCGCCGCAGC
CGAACGACCGAGCGCAGCGAGTCAGTGAGCGAGGAAGCGGAAGGCGAGAGTAGGGAACTGCCAGGCATCA
AACTAAGCAGAAGGCCCCTGACGGATGGCCTTTTTGCGTTTCTACAAACTCTTTCTGTGTTGTAAAACGA
CGGCCAGTCTTAAGCTCGGGCCCCCTGGGCGGTTCTGATAACGAGTAATCGTTAATCCGCAAATAACGTA
AAAACCCGCTTCGGCGGGTTTTTTTATGGGGGGAGTTTAGGGAAAGAGCATTTGTCAGAATATTTAAGGG
CGCCTGTCACTTTGCTTGATATATGAGAATTATTTAACCTTATAAATGAGAAAAAAGCAACGCACTTTAA
ATAAGATACGTTGCTTTTTCGATTGATGAACACCTATAATTAAACTATTCATCTATTATTTATGATTTTT
TGTATATACAATATTTCTAGTTTGTTAAAGAGAATTAAGAAAATAAATCTCGAAAATAATAAAGGGAAAA
TCAGTTTTTGATATCAAAATTATACATGTCAACGATAATACAAAATATAATACAAACTATAAGATGTTAT
CAGTATTTATTATCATTTAGAATAAATTTTGTGTCGCCCTTAATTGTGAGCGGATAACAATTACGAGCTT
CATGCACAGTGGCGTTGACTCAATATTGGCCATTAGCCATATTATTCATTGGTTATATAGCATAAATCAA
TATTGGCTATTGGCCATTGCATACGTTGTATCTATATCATAATATGTACATTTATATTGGCTCATGTCCA
ATATGACCGCCATGTTGGCATTGATTATTGACTAGTTATTAATAGTAATCAATTACGGGGTCATTAGTTC
ATAGCCCATATATGGAGTTCCGCGTTACATAACTTACGGTAAATGGCCCGCCTGGCTGACCGCCCAACGA
CCCCCGCCCATTGACGTCAATAATGACGTATGTTCCCATAGTAACGCCAATAGGGACTTTCCATTGACGT
CAATGGGTGGAGTATTTACGGTAAACTGCCCACTTGGCAGTACATCAAGTGTATCATATGCCAAGTACGC
CCCCTATTGACGTCAATGACGGTAAATGGCCCGCCTGGCATTATGCCCAGTACATGACCTTATGGGACTT
TCCTACTTGGCAGTACATCTACGTATTAGTCATCGCTATTACCATGGTGATGCGGTTTTGGCAGTACATC
AATGGGCGTGGATAGCGGTTTGACTCACGGGGATTTCCAAGTCTCCACCCCATTGACGTCAATGGGAGTT
TGTTTTGGCACCAAAATCAACGGGACTTTCCAAAATGTCGTAACAACTCCGCCCCATTGACGCAAATGGG
CGGTAGGCGTGTACGGTGGGAGGTCTATATAAGCAGAGCTCGTTTAGTGAACCGTCAGATCGCCTGGAGA
CGCCATCCACGCTGTTTTGACCTCCATAGAAGACACCGGGACCGATCCAGCCTCCGCGGCCGGGAACGGT
GCATTGGAACGCGGATTCCCCGTGCCAAGAGTGACGTAAGTACCGCCTATAGAGTCTATAGGCCCACCCC
CTTGGCTTCGTTAGAACGCGGCTACAATTAATACATAACCTTATGTATCATACACATACGATTTAGGTGA
CACTATAGAATAACATCCACTTTGCCTTTCTCTCCACAGGTGTCCACTCCCAGGTCCAACTGCACCTCGG
TTCTATCGAAAACGCGCCTGCTAGCGCCACCATGAAGACCATCATTGCCCTGAGCTACATCTTCTGCCTG
GTGTTCGCTGCGGCCGCCAGACCTACAAAAGAAGGCGGCTACGGCCTGAAGTCCTACCAGCCTCTGATGC
GGCTGCGGCACAAGCAAGAGAAGAATCAAGAGTCCAGCCGCGTGAAGGGCTTCATGATCCAGGATGGCCC
TTTCGGCAGCTGCGAGAACAAGTATTGTGGCCTGGGCAGACACTGCGTGACCAGCAGAGAAACAGGACAG
GCCGAGTGCGCCTGCATGGACCTGTGCAAGAGACACTACAAGCCCGTGTGTGGCAGCGACGGCGAGTTCT
ACGAGAATCACTGCGAGGTGCACAGAGCCGCCTGCCTGAAGAAGCAGAAAATCACCATCGTGCACAACGA
GGACTGCTTTTTCAAGGGCGACAAGTGCAAGACCACCGAGTACTCCAAGATGAAGAACATGCTGCTGGAC
CTGCAGAATCAAAAGTACATCATGCAAGAGAACGAGAACCCCAACGGCGACGACATCAGCCGGAAGAAAC
TGCTGGTGGACCAGATGTTCAAGTACTTCGACGCCGACAGCAACGGCCTGGTGGACATCAATGAGCTGAC
CCAAGTGATTAAGCAAGAGGAACTGGGCAAAGACCTGTTCGACTGCACCCTGTACGTGCTGCTGAAGTAC
GACGACTTCAATGCCGACAAGCACCTGGCTCTGGAAGAGTTCTACCGGGCCTTCCAAGTGATCCAGCTGA
GCCTGCCAGAGGACCAGAAGCTGTCTATCACAGCCGCCACAGTGGGACAGTCTGCCGTGCTGTCTTGTGC
AATCCAGGGCACACTGCGGCCTCCAATCATCTGGAAGCGGAACAACATCATCCTGAACAACCTGGACCTC
GAGGACATCAACGACTTCGGCGACGATGGCAGCCTGTACATCACCAAAGTGACCACCACACACGTGGGCA
ACTACACCTGTTACGCCGACGGCTACGAGCAGGTCTACCAGACACACATCTTTCAAGTGAACGTGCCACC
TGTGATCCGGGTGTACCCTGAGTCTCAGGCTAGAGAACCTGGCGTGACAGCCAGCCTGAGATGTCACGCT
GAGGGCATCCCTAAGCCTCAGCTCGGCTGGCTGAAGAACGGCATCGACATCACCCCTAAGCTGAGCAAGC
AGCTGACCCTGCAGGCCAATGGAAGCGAAGTGCACATCAGCAACGTCCGCTACGAGGACACAGGCGCCTA
CACATGTATCGCCAAGAATGAGGCTGGCGTGGACGAGGATATCAGCAGCCTGTTCGTGGAAGATAGCGCC
AGAAAGACCCTGGCCAACATCCTTTGGAGAGAGGAAGGCCTCGGCATCGGCAACATGTTTTACGTGTTCT
ATGAGGACGGCATCAAAGTGATTCAGCCCATCGAGTGCGAGTTCCAGCGGCACATTAAGCCCAGCGAGAA
GCTGCTGGGCTTCCAGGATGAAGTGTGCCCAAAAGCCGAAGGCGACGAGGTGCAGAGATGCGTGTGGGCC
TCTGCCGTGAACGTGAAGGACAAGTTCATCTACGTGGCCCAGCCTACACTGGACCGGGTGCTGATTGTGG
ACGTGCAGAGCCAGAAAGTGGTGCAGGCCGTGTCTACCGATCCTGTGCCTGTGAAGCTGCACTACGACAA
GAGCCACGACCAAGTGTGGGTGCTGAGCTGGGGAACCCTGGAAAAGACAAGCCCCACACTGCAAGTGATC
ACCCTGGCCTCCGGAAATGTGCCCCACCACACCATTCACACACAGCCCGTGGGCAAGCAGTTCGACAGAG
TGGACGACTTCTTCATCCCCACCACCACTCTGATCATCACCCACATGAGATTCGGCTTCATTCTGCACAA
GGACGAGGCCGCTCTGCAGAAGATCGACCTGGAAACCATGAGCTACATCAAGACCATCAACCTGAAGGAC
TATAAGTGCGTGCCCCAGAGCCTGGCCTATACACACCTCGGCGGCTACTACTTCATCGGCTGCAAGCCTG
ATAGCACCGGCGCTGTGTCTCCACAAGTGATGGTGGATGGCGTGACCGACAGCGTGATCGGCTTCAACTC
TGACGTGACCGGCACACCCTACGTGTCCCCAGATGGCCACTACCTGGTGTCCATCAACGATGTGAAGGGC
CTCGTGCGGGTGCAGTACATCACAATCAGAGGCGAGATCCAAGAGGCCTTCGACATCTACACCAACCTGC
ACATCTCCGACCTGGCCTTCCAGCCAAGCTTTACTGAGGCCCACCAGTACAACATCTACGGCAGCAGCAG
CACCCAGACCGACGTGCTGTTTGTCGAGCTGAGCAGCGGCAAAGTGAAGATGATCAAGAGCCTGAAAGAG
CCCCTGAAGGCCGAGGAATGGCCCTGGAACAGAAAGAACCGGCAGATCCAGGACTCCGGCCTGTTTGGCC
AGTACCTGATGACCCCTAGCAAGGACTCCCTGTTTATCCTGGACGGCCGGCTGAACAAGCTGAACTGCGA
GATCACCGAGGTGGAAAAGGGCAACACCGTGATCTGGGTTGGAGATGCTGGCGCGCCGGAAGATCAAGTT
GATCCAAGATTGATTGATGGCAAGGGCGGATCTCTGGAGGTGCTGTTCCAGGGACCAGGCGGAAGCGGCA
ATCCCGGCGGCGATCTGGCCCCCCAGATGCTGCGCGAGCTGCAGGAGACCAATGCCGCCCTGCAGGACGT
GCGCGAGCTGCTGCGCCACCGCGTGAAGGAGATCACCTTCCTGAAGAACACCGTGATGGAGTGCGACGCC
TGCGGTATGCAGCCCTCTAGAGGCTCCGGCTCCATCATCCCAGTTGAGGAGGAGAACCCGGACTTCTGGA
ACCGCGAGGCAGCCGAGGCCCTGGGTGCCGCCAAGAAGCTGCAGCCTGCACAGACAGCCGCCAAGAACCT
CATCATCTTCCTGGGCGATGGGATGGGGGTGTCTACGGTGACAGCTGCCAGGATCCTAAAAGGGCAGAAG
AAGGACAAACTGGGGCCTGAGATACCCCTGGCCATGGACCGCTTCCCATATGTGGCTCTGTCCAAGACAT
ACAATGTAGACAAACATGTGCCAGACAGTGGAGCCACAGCCACGGCCTACCTGTGCGGGGTCAAGGGCAA
CTTCCAGACCATTGGCTTGAGTGCAGCCGCCCGCTTTAACCAGTGCAACACGACACGCGGCAACGAGGTC
ATCTCCGTGATGAATCGGGCCAAGAAAGCAGGGAAGTCAGTGGGAGTGGTAACCACCACACGAGTGCAGC
ACGCCTCGCCAGCCGGCACCTACGCCCACACGGTGAACCGCAACTGGTACTCGGACGCCGACGTGCCTGC
CTCGGCCCGCCAGGAGGGGTGCCAGGACATCGCTACGCAGCTCATCTCCAACATGGACATTGACGTGATC
CTAGGTGGAGGCCGAAAGTACATGTTTCGCATGGGAACCCCAGACCCTGAGTACCCAGATGACTACAGCC
AAGGTGGGACCAGGCTGGACGGGAAGAATCTGGTGCAGGAATGGCTGGCGAAGCGCCAGGGTGCCCGGTA
TGTGTGGAACCGCACTGAGCTCATGCAGGCTTCCCTGGACCCGTCTGTGACCCATCTCATGGGTCTCTTT
GAGCCTGGAGACATGAAATACGAGATCCACCGAGACTCCACACTGGACCCCTCCCTGATGGAGATGACAG
AGGCTGCCCTGCGCCTGCTGAGCAGGAACCCCCGCGGCTTCTTCCTCTTCGTGGAGGGTGGTCGCATCGA
CCATGGTCATCATGAAAGCAGGGCTTACCGGGCACTGACTGAGACGATCATGTTCGACGACGCCATTGAG
AGGGCGGGCCAGCTCACCAGCGAGGAGGACACGCTGAGCCTCGTCACTGCCGACCACTCCCACGTCTTCT
CCTTCGGAGGCTACCCCCTGCGAGGGAGCTCCATCTTCGGGCTGGCCCCTGGCAAGGCCCGGGACAGGAA
GGCCTACACGGTCCTCCTATACGGAAACGGTCCAGGCTATGTGCTCAAGGACGGCGCCCGGCCGGATGTT
ACCGAGAGCGAGAGCGGGAGCCCCGAGTATCGGCAGCAGTCAGCAGTGCCCCTGGACGAAGAGACCCACG
CAGGCGAGGACGTGGCGGTGTTCGCGCGCGGCCCGCAGGCGCACCTGGTTCACGGCGTGCAGGAGCAGAC
CTTCATAGCGCACGTCATGGCCTTCGCCGCCTGCCTGGAGCCCTACACCGCCTGCGACCTGGCGCCCCCC
GCCGGCACCACCGACGCCGCGCACCCGGGTGGCGGAGGACTGAACGACATCTTCGAGGCTCAGAAAATCG
AATGGCACGAACATCACCATCACCATCACCATCACCATTAAGGCCGGCCTGTAGTCACTGGCACAACGCG
TTACCCGGTAAGCCAATCGGGTATACACGGTCGTCATACTGCAGACAGGGTTCTTCTACTTTGCAAGATA
GTCTTGAGTAGTAAAATAAATAGATAGAGAAAATCAGCCTCGACTGTGCCTTCTAGTTGCCAGCCATCTG
TTGTTTGCCCCTCCCCCGTGCCTTCCTTGACCCTGGAAGGTGCCACTCCCACTGTCCTTTCCTAATAAAA
TGAGGAAATTGCATCACAACACTCAACCCTATCTCGGTCTATTCTTTTGATTTATAAGGGATTTTGCCGA
TTTCGGCCTATTGGTTAAAAAATGAGCTGATTTAACAAAAATTTAACGCGAATTAATTCTGTGGAATGTG
TGTCAGTTAGGGTGTGGAAAGTCCCCAGGCTCCCCAGCAGGCAGAAGTATGCAAAGCATGCATCTCAATT
AGTCAGCAACCAGGTGTGGAAAGTCCCCAGGCTCCCCAGCAGGCAGAAGTATGCAAAGCATGCATCTCAA
TTAGTCAGCAACCATAGTCCCGCCCCTAACTCCGCCCATCCCGCCCCTAACTCCGCCCAGTTCCGCCCAT
TCTCCGCCCCATGGCTGACTAATTTTTTTTATTTATGCAGAGGCCGAGGCCGCCTCTGCCTCTGAGCTAT
TCCAGAAGTAGTGAGGAGGCTTTTTTGGAGGCCTAGGCTTTTGCAAAAAGCTCCCGGGAGCTTGTATATC
CATTTTCGGATCTGATCAGCACGTGTTGACAATTAATCATCGGCATAGTATATCGGCATAGTATAATACG
ACAAGGTGAGGAACTAAACCATGACCGAGTACAAGCCCACGGTGCGCCTCGCCACCCGCGACGACGTCCC
CAGGGCCGTACGCACCCTCGCCGCCGCGTTCGCCGACTACCCCGCCACGCGCCACACCGTCGATCCGGAC
CGCCACATCGAGCGGGTCACCGAGCTGCAAGAACTCTTCCTCACGCGCGTCGGGCTCGACATCGGCAAGG
TGTGGGTCGCGGACGACGGCGCCGCGGTGGCGGTCTGGACCACGCCGGAGAGCGTCGAAGCGGGGGCGGT
GTTCGCCGAGATCGGCCCGCGCATGGCCGAGTTGAGCGGTTCCCGGCTGGCCGCGCAGCAACAGATGGAA
GGCCTCCTGGCGCCGCACCGGCCCAAGGAGCCCGCGTGGTTCCTGGCCACCGTCGGCGTCTCGCCCGACC
ACCAGGGCAAGGGTCTGGGCAGCGCCGTCGTGCTCCCCGGAGTGGAGGCGGCCGAGCGCGCCGGGGTGCC
CGCCTTCCTGGAGACATCCGCGCCCCGCAACCTCCCCTTCTACGAGCGGCTCGGCTTCACCGTCACCGCC
GACGTCGAGGTGCCCGAAGGACCGCGCACCTGGTGCATGACCCGCAAGCCCGGTGCCTGACACGTGCTAC
GAGATTTCGATTCCACCGCCGCCTTCTATGAAAGGTTGGGCTTCGGAATCGTTTTCCGGGACGCCGGCTG
GATGATCCTCCAGCGCGGGGATCTCATGCTGGAGTTCTTCGCCCACCCCAACTTGTTTATTGCAGCTTAT
AATGGTTACAAATAAAGCAATAGCATCACAAATTTCACAAATAAAGCATTTTTTTCACTGCATTCTAGTT
GTGGTTTGTCCAAACTCATCAATGTATCTTATCATGTCTGTATACCGTCGACCTCTAGCTAGAGCTTGGC
GTAATCATGGTCATTACCAATGCTTAATCAGTGAGGCACCTATCTCAGCGATCTGTCTATTTCGTTCATC
CATAGTTGCCTGACTCCCCGTCGTGTAGATAACTACGATACGGGAGGGCTTACCATCTGGCCCCAGCGCT
GCGATGATACCGCGAGAACCACGCTCACCGGCTCCGGATTTATCAGCAATAAACCAGCCAGCCGGAAGGG
CCGAGCGCAGAAGTGGTCCTGCAACTTTATCCGCCTCCATCCAGTCTATTAATTGTTGCCGGGAAGCTAG
AGTAAGTAGTTCGCCAGTTAATAGTTTGCGCAACGTTGTTGCCATCGCTACAGGCATCGTGGTGTCACGC
TCGTCGTTTGGTATGGCTTCATTCAGCTCCGGTTCCCAACGATCAAGGCGAGTTACATGATCCCCCATGT
TGTGCAAAAAAGCGGTTAGCTCCTTCGGTCCTCCGATCGTTGTCAGAAGTAAGTTGGCCGCAGTGTTATC
ACTCATGGTTATGGCAGCACTGCATAATTCTCTTACTGTCATGCCATCCGTAAGATGCTTTTCTGTGACT
GGTGAGTACTCAACCAAGTCATTCTGAGAATAGTGTATGCGGCGACCGAGTTGCTCTTGCCCGGCGTCAA
TACGGGATAATACCGCGCCACATAGCAGAACTTTAAAAGTGCTCATCATTGGAAAACGTTCTTCGGGGCG
AAAACTCTCAAGGATCTTACCGCTGTTGAGATCCAGTTCGATGTAACCCACTCGTGCACCCAACTGATCT
TCAGCATCTTTTACTTTCACCAGCGTTTCTGGGTGAGCAAAAACAGGAAGGCAAAATGCCGCAAAAAAGG
GAATAAGGGCGACACGGAAATGTTGAATACTCATATTCTTCCTT
