>Addgene plasmid #157551 | pD649-HAsp-FSTL5-COMP5AP-AviTag-9xHis | depositor partial sequence | sequence record 304212 | insert (secreted protein)
AGACCTACAAAAGAAGGCGGCTACGGCCTGAAGTCCTACCAGCCTCTGATGCGGCTGCGGCACAAGCAAG
AGAAGAATCAAGAGTCCAGCCGCGTGAAGGGCTTCATGATCCAGGATGGCCCTTTCGGCAGCTGCGAGAA
CAAGTATTGTGGCCTGGGCAGACACTGCGTGACCAGCAGAGAAACAGGACAGGCCGAGTGCGCCTGCATG
GACCTGTGCAAGAGACACTACAAGCCCGTGTGTGGCAGCGACGGCGAGTTCTACGAGAATCACTGCGAGG
TGCACAGAGCCGCCTGCCTGAAGAAGCAGAAAATCACCATCGTGCACAACGAGGACTGCTTTTTCAAGGG
CGACAAGTGCAAGACCACCGAGTACTCCAAGATGAAGAACATGCTGCTGGACCTGCAGAATCAAAAGTAC
ATCATGCAAGAGAACGAGAACCCCAACGGCGACGACATCAGCCGGAAGAAACTGCTGGTGGACCAGATGT
TCAAGTACTTCGACGCCGACAGCAACGGCCTGGTGGACATCAATGAGCTGACCCAAGTGATTAAGCAAGA
GGAACTGGGCAAAGACCTGTTCGACTGCACCCTGTACGTGCTGCTGAAGTACGACGACTTCAATGCCGAC
AAGCACCTGGCTCTGGAAGAGTTCTACCGGGCCTTCCAAGTGATCCAGCTGAGCCTGCCAGAGGACCAGA
AGCTGTCTATCACAGCCGCCACAGTGGGACAGTCTGCCGTGCTGTCTTGTGCAATCCAGGGCACACTGCG
GCCTCCAATCATCTGGAAGCGGAACAACATCATCCTGAACAACCTGGACCTCGAGGACATCAACGACTTC
GGCGACGATGGCAGCCTGTACATCACCAAAGTGACCACCACACACGTGGGCAACTACACCTGTTACGCCG
ACGGCTACGAGCAGGTCTACCAGACACACATCTTTCAAGTGAACGTGCCACCTGTGATCCGGGTGTACCC
TGAGTCTCAGGCTAGAGAACCTGGCGTGACAGCCAGCCTGAGATGTCACGCTGAGGGCATCCCTAAGCCT
CAGCTCGGCTGGCTGAAGAACGGCATCGACATCACCCCTAAGCTGAGCAAGCAGCTGACCCTGCAGGCCA
ATGGAAGCGAAGTGCACATCAGCAACGTCCGCTACGAGGACACAGGCGCCTACACATGTATCGCCAAGAA
TGAGGCTGGCGTGGACGAGGATATCAGCAGCCTGTTCGTGGAAGATAGCGCCAGAAAGACCCTGGCCAAC
ATCCTTTGGAGAGAGGAAGGCCTCGGCATCGGCAACATGTTTTACGTGTTCTATGAGGACGGCATCAAAG
TGATTCAGCCCATCGAGTGCGAGTTCCAGCGGCACATTAAGCCCAGCGAGAAGCTGCTGGGCTTCCAGGA
TGAAGTGTGCCCAAAAGCCGAAGGCGACGAGGTGCAGAGATGCGTGTGGGCCTCTGCCGTGAACGTGAAG
GACAAGTTCATCTACGTGGCCCAGCCTACACTGGACCGGGTGCTGATTGTGGACGTGCAGAGCCAGAAAG
TGGTGCAGGCCGTGTCTACCGATCCTGTGCCTGTGAAGCTGCACTACGACAAGAGCCACGACCAAGTGTG
GGTGCTGAGCTGGGGAACCCTGGAAAAGACAAGCCCCACACTGCAAGTGATCACCCTGGCCTCCGGAAAT
GTGCCCCACCACACCATTCACACACAGCCCGTGGGCAAGCAGTTCGACAGAGTGGACGACTTCTTCATCC
CCACCACCACTCTGATCATCACCCACATGAGATTCGGCTTCATTCTGCACAAGGACGAGGCCGCTCTGCA
GAAGATCGACCTGGAAACCATGAGCTACATCAAGACCATCAACCTGAAGGACTATAAGTGCGTGCCCCAG
AGCCTGGCCTATACACACCTCGGCGGCTACTACTTCATCGGCTGCAAGCCTGATAGCACCGGCGCTGTGT
CTCCACAAGTGATGGTGGATGGCGTGACCGACAGCGTGATCGGCTTCAACTCTGACGTGACCGGCACACC
CTACGTGTCCCCAGATGGCCACTACCTGGTGTCCATCAACGATGTGAAGGGCCTCGTGCGGGTGCAGTAC
ATCACAATCAGAGGCGAGATCCAAGAGGCCTTCGACATCTACACCAACCTGCACATCTCCGACCTGGCCT
TCCAGCCAAGCTTTACTGAGGCCCACCAGTACAACATCTACGGCAGCAGCAGCACCCAGACCGACGTGCT
GTTTGTCGAGCTGAGCAGCGGCAAAGTGAAGATGATCAAGAGCCTGAAAGAGCCCCTGAAGGCCGAGGAA
TGGCCCTGGAACAGAAAGAACCGGCAGATCCAGGACTCCGGCCTGTTTGGCCAGTACCTGATGACCCCTA
GCAAGGACTCCCTGTTTATCCTGGACGGCCGGCTGAACAAGCTGAACTGCGAGATCACCGAGGTGGAAAA
GGGCAACACCGTGATCTGGGTTGGAGATGCT
